Addgene plasmid #16865: XE10 Xwnt-8 CS2+
Depositing lab: Randall Moon. Depositing organization: University of Washington.
Backbone
  Vector backbone: CS2+
  Backbone manufacturer: RZPD
  Backbone size w/o insert (bp): 4095
  Vector type: Xenopus Expression
Growth in bacteria
  Bacterial resistance: Ampicillin, 100 μg/mL
  Growth temperature: 37°C
  Growth strain: DH5alpha
  Copy number: High Copy
Gene/Insert
  Gene/Insert name: Xwnt-8 (alt names: wnt8; xwnt-8)
  Species: X. laevis (frog)
  Insert size (bp): 1420
  Entrez Gene: wnt8a.L (a.k.a. XELAEV_18017109mg, Xwnt8, wnt-8, wnt8, wnt8a, xwnt-8)
  Cloning method: Restriction Enzyme; 5′ cloning site EcoR1 (not destroyed); 3′ cloning site EcoR1 (not destroyed)
  Sequencing primers: 5′ SP6
Terms and licenses: Academic/Nonprofit Terms; Industry Terms: Not Available to Industry
Depositor comments: EcoR1 insert from pGEM Xwnt-8 subcloned into EcoR1 of CS2+; Sense RNA cut with ASP718 and transcribe with SP6. Constructed by Jeff Brown, unpublished.
How to cite: XE10 Xwnt-8 CS2+ was a gift from Randall Moon (Addgene plasmid # 16865 ; http://n2t.net/addgene:16865 ; RRID:Addgene_16865)
