[The description below was written by a language model from this plasmid's Addgene catalogue record.]
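Description:
XE10 Xwnt-8 CS2+ is a Xenopus expression plasmid carrying the Xenopus laevis Wnt ligand gene Xwnt-8 (wnt8a.L) in the CS2+ backbone. The backbone is about 4.1 kb and the insert about 1.4 kb. The plasmid is maintained in E. coli as a high-copy construct under ampicillin selection. No feature table accompanies the record, so the positions of individual elements and the specific replication origin are not documented here.

The insert was excised as an EcoRI fragment from an earlier pGEM Xwnt-8 clone and subcloned into the single EcoRI site of CS2+, leaving both flanking EcoRI sites intact so the fragment can be released again. Because the same enzyme was used at both ends, orientation is not fixed by the cloning strategy. However, the depositor notes indicate that sense RNA is obtained from the SP6 promoter after linearising the plasmid with Asp718 downstream of the insert, which places the coding sequence in the sense direction relative to SP6. SP6 is also listed as the 5′ sequencing primer site. CS2+ vectors are generally known to combine a strong viral promoter for expression from injected or transfected DNA with an SP6 promoter and a downstream polyadenylation signal for producing synthetic mRNA, though this record does not itself list those elements. No epitope tags or reporters are recorded.

The stated purpose is in vitro synthesis of sense Xwnt-8 mRNA. Such mRNA is typically microinjected into Xenopus embryos for gain-of-function studies of Wnt signalling and axis patterning. The construct is described as unpublished.
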