>Addgene plasmid #16865 | XE10 Xwnt-8 CS2+ | addgene partial sequence | sequence record 23433 | 16865 with SP6
TCTTTTGCGGACCCATCGATTCGAATTCCGTTTTTTTTTTTTTTTTTTTTTTGNTCATTTGCTGAGGATA
CTGTTCAAGCATTACCCCGGATAGCAGCCTTCATCATGCAAAACACCACTTTGTTCATCCTTGCAACTCT
TCTGATCTTCTGCCCATTCTTCACTGCCTCAGCATGGTCAGTCAATAACTTTCTGATGACAGGACCCAAG
GCATATCTGACATACTCAGCGAGTGTTGCCGTGGGTGCGCAGAATGGAATTGAGGAGTGTAAATATCAGT
TTGCGTGGGAAAGATGGAATTGCCCTGAAAGTACCCTGCAGCTTGCTACCCACAATGGACTTCGAAGTGC
AACCAGAGAAACCTCCTTTGTGCATGCCATTAGCTCAGCGGGAGTTATGTATACACTGACGAGAAACTGC
AGCATGGGGGACTTTGATAACTGTGGATGTGATGACTCCAGAAATGGCCGCATCGGTGGCCGAGGCTGGG
TATGGGGCGGCTGCAGTGATAATGCAGAATTTGGTGAGCGGATCTCTAAACTATTCGTCGATGGCTTGGA
GACGGGACAAGATGCCAGAGCCCTAATGAACTTGCATAACAATGAAGCAGGAAGACTTGCAGTGAAAGAG
ACAATGAAAAGGACTTGCAAGTGCCATGGGAATATCTGGAAGTTGCAGCATACAAACTTGCTGGCTTCAG
CTGGCCGAGTTTCGGGATATTGGCAATCACTTAANGATCAAGCACGACCAAGCGCTAAAGCTTGAGATGG
ACAGGAGNAAATGAGNTCGGGTAAAGTGCTGAAACAA
